Addgene plasmid #164661: pTA231-p.Syn-PAmCherry1Hfx
Purpose: expression of H. volcanii codon-optimized PAmCherry1
Depositing lab: Anita Marchfelder. Depositing organization: Universitaet Ulm. Publication: Establishing Live-Cell Single-Molecule Localization Microscopy Imaging and Single-Particle Tracking in the Archaeon Haloferax volcanii. Turkowyd B, Schreiber S, Wortz J, Segal ES, Mevarech M, Duggin IG, Marchfelder A, Endesfelder U. Front Microbiol. 2020 Nov 20;11:583010. doi: 10.3389/fmicb.2020.583010. eCollection 2020. PubMed 33329447.
Backbone
  Vector backbone: pTA231-p.Syn
  Backbone manufacturer: Berkemer et al., 2020, Identification of RNA 3´ ends and termination sites in Haloferax volcanii
  Backbone size w/o insert (bp): 7765
  Total vector size (bp): 8476
  Vector type: archaeal expression
  Selectable markers: marker for H. volcanii: trpA
Growth in bacteria
  Bacterial resistance: Ampicillin, 100 μg/mL
  Growth temperature: 37°C
  Growth strain: DH5alpha
  Copy number: High Copy
Gene/Insert
  Gene/Insert name: PAmCherry1Hfx (alt name: H. volcanii codon-optimized PAmCherry1)
  Species: Synthetic
  Insert size (bp): 711
  Mutation: codon-optimization for Haloferax volcanii
  Promoter: p.Syn
  Cloning method: Restriction Enzyme; 5′ cloning site NdeI (not destroyed); 3′ cloning site XbaI (not destroyed)
  Sequencing primers: 5′ M13; 3′ M13rev
Resource information
  A portion of this plasmid was derived from a plasmid made by: PAmCherry1Hfx ordered from GeneArt for synthesis
Terms and licenses: Academic/Nonprofit Terms; Industry Terms: Not Available to Industry
How to cite: pTA231-p.Syn-PAmCherry1Hfx was a gift from Anita Marchfelder (Addgene plasmid # 164661 ; http://n2t.net/addgene:164661 ; RRID:Addgene_164661)
