[The description below was written by a language model from this plasmid's Addgene catalogue record and pLannotate feature annotations shown in this document.]
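Description:
pTA231-p.Syn-PAmCherry1Hfx is an 8,476 bp E. coli–Haloferax volcanii shuttle plasmid for archaeal expression of a photoactivatable red fluorescent protein. It is built on the pTA231-p.Syn backbone, which has a pBluescript-type core. The annotation shows a high-copy ColE1/pUC origin and the β-lactamase gene with its own promoter for propagation and ampicillin selection in E. coli. It also shows an f1 origin, lac promoter/operator elements, a lacZα fragment, and T3 and T7 promoters flanking remnants of the pBluescript multiple cloning site. Selection in the archaeal host relies on the H. volcanii trpA gene, which encodes the tryptophan synthase alpha subunit and complements tryptophan auxotrophy in trpA-deficient strains. A large stretch of the plasmid, roughly between the E. coli origin and the lac region, carries no meaningful annotation. Neither the catalogue fields nor the feature table identify the archaeal replication origin. The short hits in this region to a Tet-responsive promoter, RSF ori and lacI are fragments and are probably spurious matches.

The payload is a 711 bp synthetic open reading frame encoding PAmCherry1, a monomeric Discosoma-derived protein that becomes red-fluorescent only after photoactivation. It has been codon-optimized for H. volcanii and cloned between NdeI and XbaI sites, both of which are retained. Expression is driven by the p.Syn promoter, which the record names but the feature table does not annotate; it presumably lies just upstream of the coding sequence. According to the associated publication, the construct was made to establish live-cell single-molecule localization microscopy and single-particle tracking in H. volcanii. The intact cloning sites could also allow the insert to be exchanged or extended, although the record does not describe that use.
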