Features (pLannotate 1.2.2; 18 found; start..end, strand, type, name):
     24..128     +  promoter       AmpR promoter: bla
    129..989     +  CDS            AmpR: β-lactamase; bla; confers resistance to ampicillin, carbenicillin, and related antibiotics
   1160..1748    +  rep_origin     ori: high-copy-number ColE1/pMB1/pBR322/pUC origin of replication
   2947..2963    +  promoter       bidirectional TRE promoter (fragment): Tet-responsive bidirectional promoter PTight-BI, consisting of seven tet operator sequences flanked on each side by the minimal CMV promoter
   5553..5677    +  rep_origin     RSF ori (fragment): Plasmids containing the RSF 1030 origin of replication can be propagated in E. coli cells that contain additional plasmids with compatible origins.
   5679..5771    +  CDS            lacI (fragment): lac repressor; lacI; The lac repressor binds to the lac operator to inhibit transcription in E. coli. This inhibition can be relieved by adding lactose or isopropyl-β-D-thiogalactopyranoside (IPTG).
   5784..5805    +  protein_bind   CAP binding site: CAP binding activates transcription in the presence of cAMP. E. coli catabolite activator protein
   5820..5850    +  promoter       lac promoter: promoter for the E. coli lac operon
   5858..5874    +  protein_bind   lac operator: The lac repressor binds to the lac operator to inhibit transcription in E. coli. This inhibition can be relieved by adding lactose or isopropyl-β-D-thiogalactopyranoside (IPTG). lac repressor encoded by lacI
   5919..5937    +  promoter       T3 promoter: promoter for bacteriophage T3 RNA polymerase
   5950..5973    +  misc_feature   MCS (fragment): pBluescript multiple cloning site
   6031..6738    +  CDS            PAmCherry1: PAmCherry1 is a photoactivatable red fluorescent protein published in 2009, derived from Discosoma sp.. It is reported to be a rapidly-maturing monomer with high acid sensitivity.
   6799..6852    +  misc_feature   MCS (fragment): pBluescript multiple cloning site
   6861..6879    -  promoter       T7 promoter: promoter for bacteriophage T7 RNA polymerase
   6887..7042    +  CDS            lacZα (fragment): LacZα fragment of β-galactosidase; lacZ fragment
   7047..7405    +  rep_origin     f1 ori (sequence partly withheld): f1 bacteriophage origin of replication; arrow indicates direction of (+) strand synthesis
   7535..8365    +  CDS            trpA: TRPA_HALVD - Protein inferred from homology: Swiss-Prot protein existence level 3. The alpha subunit is responsible for the aldol cleavage of indoleglycerol phosphate to indole and glyceraldehyde 3-phosphate. From Haloferax volcanii (strain ATCC 29605 / DSM 3757 / JCM 8879 / NBRC 14742 / NCIMB 2012 / VKM B-1768 / DS2) (Halobacterium volcanii).
   8378..8474    +  rep_origin     M13 ori (fragment): M13 bacteriophage origin of replication; arrow indicates direction of (+) strand synthesis
>Addgene plasmid #164661 | pTA231-p.Syn-PAmCherry1Hfx | addgene full sequence | sequence record 325187 | Addgene NGS Result
GTGGCACTTTTCGGGGAAATGTGCGCGGAACCCCTATTTGTTTATTTTTCTAAATACATTCAAATATGTA
TCCGCTCATGAGACAATAACCCTGATAAATGCTTCAATAATATTGAAAAAGGAAGAGTATGAGTATTCAA
CATTTCCGTGTCGCCCTTATTCCCTTTTTTGCGGCATTTTGCCTTCCTGTTTTTGCTCACCCAGAAACGC
TGGTGAAAGTAAAAGATGCTGAAGATCAGTTGGGTGCACGAGTGGGTTACATCGAACTGGATCTCAACAG
CGGTAAGATCCTTGAGAGTTTTCGCCCCGAAGAACGTTTTCCAATGATGAGCACTTTTAAAGTTCTGCTA
TGTGGCGCGGTATTATCCCGTATTGACGCCGGGCAAGAGCAACTCGGTCGCCGCATACACTATTCTCAGA
ATGACTTGGTTGAGTACTCACCAGTCACAGAAAAGCATCTTACGGATGGCATGACAGTAAGAGAATTATG
CAGTGCTGCCATAACCATGAGTGATAACACTGCGGCCAACTTACTTCTGACAACGATCGGAGGACCGAAG
GAGCTAACCGCTTTTTTGCACAACATGGGGGATCATGTAACTCGCCTTGATCGTTGGGAACCGGAGCTGA
ATGAAGCCATACCAAACGACGAGCGTGACACCACGATGCCTGTAGCAATGGCAACAACGTTGCGCAAACT
ATTAACTGGCGAACTACTTACTCTAGCTTCCCGGCAACAATTAATAGACTGGATGGAGGCGGATAAAGTT
GCAGGACCACTTCTGCGCTCGGCCCTTCCGGCTGGCTGGTTTATTGCTGATAAATCTGGAGCCGGTGAGC
GTGGGTCTCGCGGTATCATTGCAGCACTGGGGCCAGATGGTAAGCCCTCCCGTATCGTAGTTATCTACAC
GACGGGGAGTCAGGCAACTATGGATGAACGAAATAGACAGATCGCTGAGATAGGTGCCTCACTGATTAAG
CATTGGTAACTGTCAGACCAAGTTTACTCATATATACTTTAGATTGATTTAAAACTTCATTTTTAATTTA
AAAGGATCTAGGTGAAGATCCTTTTTGATAATCTCATGACCAAAATCCCTTAACGTGAGTTTTCGTTCCA
CTGAGCGTCAGACCCCGTAGAAAAGATCAAAGGATCTTCTTGAGATCCTTTTTTTCTGCGCGTAATCTGC
TGCTTGCAAACAAAAAAACCACCGCTACCAGCGGTGGTTTGTTTGCCGGATCAAGAGCTACCAACTCTTT
TTCCGAAGGTAACTGGCTTCAGCAGAGCGCAGATACCAAATACTGTTCTTCTAGTGTAGCCGTAGTTAGG
CCACCACTTCAAGAACTCTGTAGCACCGCCTACATACCTCGCTCTGCTAATCCTGTTACCAGTGGCTGCT
GCCAGTGGCGATAAGTCGTGTCTTACCGGGTTGGACTCAAGACGATAGTTACCGGATAAGGCGCAGCGGT
CGGGCTGAACGGGGGGTTCGTGCACACAGCCCAGCTTGGAGCGAACGACCTACACCGAACTGAGATACCT
ACAGCGTGAGCTATGAGAAAGCGCCACGCTTCCCGAAGGGAGAAAGGCGGACAGGTATCCGGTAAGCGGC
AGGGTCGGAACAGGAGAGCGCACGAGGGAGCTTCCAGGGGGAAACGCCTGGTATCTTTATAGTCCTGTCG
GGTTTCGCCACCTCTGACTTGAGCGTCGATTTTTGTGATGCTCGTCAGGGGGGCGGAGCCTATGGAAAAA
CGCCAGCAACGCGGCCTTTTTACGGTTCCTGGCCTTTTGCTGGCCTTTTGCTCACATGAGCTTCTTTGAT
TCGAGCCATTTGTTCCTCGCCGGTTAGGTGGGAGAGTTCGCCCGATTCGAGTAGTTGGTTCACCTCGGGG
TAACTGAGTTCGTCCGGCTCGCGCTCCCGTAACTCGTCGAGCGGCTCGCCCCGTTTTACATTAACCTCGA
CCTCGACCTCCTCGACCGAATACCCGCGCTGGAGGTATGCCTGTCTAACACCGCTCGCGGCAATCCCCTC
GAAAGCGTCCTTTGCCAAATCGGACGGTTCGACGGTGTCGGTGATCCCGAGATATAGGAGAGCGAACGAC
CACGACAGGACGTTTAGCGTATGCTCTTTCCCGTCTAAATCGCCGTCCTCGAAGGCTTCCGTTCTAAGGT
CCTCGTCGAGTTCCGAAACCAGGAGCGGCATATCATGTAGGGCTTCATGGAGCCGCTCGACTATCGCTCG
CCGGCGTTCGTATCCTGCCTGTTTGCTATACTCCTTCGGTTTTTGGAGATACCGGCGGTCGGCCGGTGAC
AAAATCCCTCTTGCCCTTTCGTCAAGACTCATGCTTTACCAATCACATCTTCATGTCCGTAATGCTTTAT
ACGTTGTGCCCTAAAGCGGGATATATGTCTGCCACGGACACGCGGATTCCGGTGTCGAAGGATGTGCGGC
GCGACCTCCGGGTTCTCAAGGCGCGGGAAGGCCGACGGTCATACGATGAGACAATTGCGGTGGTGCTTGA
CGCATATCTCTCTGAGAAGGTGGATTAATAAACTATAGTCGTGACTAGCGAACTAGTTGAATCAAACGAC
GCCGGGAGCACACGAGTCTGCCAGGACTTCGCTCCTATCGGCGTCGAAGGATGCTTACGCGGACACGGCG
GGCGGGTGGCCCGTTGTCCTAACTCAACCAATGTGGTTGGGGCTTATGGGATTATCGGATTTTCACCCGG
CGTTAGTGTTCGCACAAAAGCGACACTAAATGTACGATACGGACGATACGACGGCACACGAACCGACTGA
GAAGCGAAGCCTTCGCTTTGCGACTGACCTCGAGGCGGACGTCTCGCTTACAGACTGGACCGCCCTTCGG
GTTCATCGAGTAATCTTCGACGAGACAGAGAGTCAATTTGCGCTTCTCGAGGCACTACAAACAGCGGCGG
ACGGTGTCGACATACTCGAGTTTGAACACCGACTGTCGAGTTGTGGGTTTGACGTCGATGGGTCAGTCGT
GAAACTTGCACGACGAGCTGTCGCCGGCGAGAGACGGGCTCTGTGGGACTTGATTCGGTATGCGCGACGG
TTGGGACATGATGAGATGGGACAGCCACAGAGCGCCTTAGAGGACGCTCTCGCGTTCACTCGTCTATTGG
GCTATAGCAACCCTCAACAGACGATAGCAATCGGTCTCAATGCGGCTTTCAGAGAGACGCGGCGCGACCA
GGCCGACGAGATTATCGAGTACGTTCTAACGCTGTCTGAGAGCGTCGACGTGGTCCTTGGTGGGTCAGAG
ATCGACCGAGTGTACTTGCACAACTACTACGGCGATATTCTCCCATCGAGTGTTACGAATCCGTGCAACG
ACACCCGTAATGATTACTCCATTACGACGCTCGTCGACGTGGTTGGGACGGACGGACTTGCTGTCGAGAT
ACTTCGGACGGTAGGTGAGACTGAAAGCGGACACATGGCCTACAGCGCCCTACAATCGGCGTTCAGTCAG
TACGATAGGACCACGGTCTCGCGGCGATTGAACGAGAAGCTAATCGAGTATGGTCTTTGTGAGAAGTACG
GCGCTCGCGGAAACCTACGAATCGAGATTCTCGACAAAGGAGCGTTGTACCTCGAAGAATTAGCCAAAGA
GAAAGAGCGACAAAAGGCCCTTCAGGACTACGTTACGAACACCCCAAAACCAAACCACAATACCCGTGTA
ATCACGGACCGCCCTCGGGGAGGGAGGGAGGACGACCACCGACCGACCGCCGAAGGTGAGGCGTCGACGA
CGCCGGACGGACGGGTTCGCTTACCTCGGTATCACGGTGTGGACTATCTTTCGTACGCAGAGACGGTCTC
AGCGGCGAAGACACCGCCGAAGAAAGGCGTTAGTGTGACAAACTACCCTGTCGAACCCAAATCTGACCGG
GGAGAAGCCGGGTGGGGCTACCTTGAGGACGAGAATACGCTCGTCGTCTCTGCAGAGTACGACTCTGCCA
TGTCTCATGTGGTGATGATTGCACGAGCGTTACTCGATCCTAAGACGTTCGACCAGGTCCTTACCGAGGA
CCGTCTCGCGGAACTTGATGGACTAATCGAAGATGGGACGTACGTTCGTGGGTCTCGAAACCTCGGGTGG
TTGGCTGACTCTGTCGACTCGGCGGGTGAGTACGTCGACGTCCTCGAGGACGCGAGAGACGAGCTACTCG
ACATGACGCGGTCACTTGCACATGAGGACTACGAGTGTGAGACGTCCGAGTACCTGAGTCGAATCACGAA
AACGGCGATGGGTCTCGCGGGAACCGCGTTTCACGTCCTCGATTTACTCGATATTGACGTCGTTTGGGAG
GCTCGCTTACCCGACTACAACCGACACCCGGAGCGATACGGGGAGGACAATGCCGAGTTGTTAGCAACGA
CGCTTGCGAAGAACGCGCCGATTGCGGCGACGTACGGGAACCACGTAGTCCGGCGACTGTTGTTTGAAGA
CCGAGACGAGAAGCGACGTCAGTCGTTCGACCCTGTCGTCGACGCGAGCAATCCGTATGCGAACCTGATT
GCGTCGATCTCGGTGGTTGGTGACTTCGGGAATCGGGCGGACCACGTCGCCGGCGTAATAGAAGACCGAC
TGTCGAACCCTGGGGAGATTCACGAGGACGCGCCGGAGATTGCGCTCAAAGTCCCTGTGGTCGTCGAGCA
TGGTCCGAGTACGGTTGCACGAGTAACACGGGCAATGTGTCGGGCGAAAGGTCTCGACGCGACGAGAGAC
GCGATACGGCTATTCTCTGGGTTTGCACGGACACCGTACGACGTAGCCCACGCAATCGGGCGAGGGTTGT
CTCAAGAAGCGACACCGAGAGAGATTCGGAGTAGCGAAGTACGGCTTTCACTCGCGAGTCTCCCGTCGAA
GCGTCTCTTAGAGGACGCAACCCCCACGGTTCGGGCGATGATTAGTACGTTGCTCGCGACGAATCTGAGC
CTTAGCAAGACAGAGTTAGCCGAGAAAGCGGGAATCTCGACGCAGTCGGTTCGGAACCACTTACCGACAC
TTGTAGCAATGGGGTTAGTCGACGAGACCGAGGGTCAGTGCCGACTGAACCTTTCGTTCACAGACGAGCA
AGAACGCCACAAGCGGATTCTTCCATCGTTCATGCTGACCGAGTCGTTCACTCGAGACGTCCTCTTTGAG
ACGCTAGAAGCGCTTGATGAGTTGACCGAGGAGGTAATCGAGATATGGGTACAATGCGGACCTAACGGGC
TACCGGACATCGACCGTCTCCATACGATGTACGACTGGGTAGACTGGGTACGTCCCTTACTGTCGAGTCT
AACCGAAGAACGAGACGAGACGGTTCAGACGCTGTCTATTGGGCCGGAGATTGCACAGCAACCCCTCACG
GAGGCAGGTTCGTGATTGAACTAACCTTTGGTAATATGTTCGTGATATGCGTTGTATTCGGGTATCTCGT
AATCTCGTGGTATCTCTCGAGACAGTACGTTCATGATTAGAGTAGGGTCGACGAACTCTGAACCTATGAA
TCGCGGTCGGACAACAACCCCCCATGTTCTTTCCTGCGTTATCCCCTGATTCTGTGGATAACCGTATTAC
CGCCTTTGAGTGAGCTGATACCGCTCGCCGCAGCCGAACGACCGAGCGCAGCGAGTCAGTGAGCGAGGAA
GCGGAAGAGCGCCCAATACGCAAACCGCCTCTCCCCGCGCGTTGGCCGATTCATTAATGCAGCTGGCACG
ACAGGTTTCCCGACTGGAAAGCGGGCAGTGAGCGCAACGCAATTAATGTGAGTTAGCTCACTCATTAGGC
ACCCCAGGCTTTACACTTTATGCTTCCGGCTCGTATGTTGTGTGGAATTGTGAGCGGATAACAATTTCAC
ACAGGAAACAGCTATGACCATGATTACGCCAAGCGCGCAATTAACCCTCACTAAAGGGAACAAAAGCTGG
AGCTCCACCGCGGTGGCGGCCGCGAGCTCGGATCCGAGAATCGAAACGCTTATAAGTGCCCCCCGGCTAG
AGAGCTGCATATGGTCAGCAAGGGCGAAGAGGACAACATGGCGATCATCAAAGAATTCATGCGCTTCAAG
GTCCACATGGAAGGCTCGGTCAACGGCCACGTGTTCGAGATCGAGGGCGAGGGCGAAGGCCGACCGTACG
AAGGCACGCAGACGGCGAAGCTCAAAGTCACGAAGGGTGGCCCGCTCCCGTTCACGTGGGACATCCTCTC
GCCGCAGTTCATGTACGGCTCGAACGCGTACGTCAAGCACCCGGCGGACATCCCGGACTACTTCAAGCTC
TCGTTCCCCGAGGGCTTCAAGTGGGAGCGCGTCATGAAGTTCGAGGACGGCGGCGTCGTCACGGTCACGC
AGGACTCGTCGCTGCAGGACGGCGAGTTCATCTACAAAGTCAAGCTCCGCGGCACGAACTTCCCGTCGGA
CGGCCCGGTCATGCAGAAAAAGACGATGGGCTGGGAGGCGCTCTCGGAGCGCATGTACCCCGAGGACGGG
GCGCTCAAAGGCGAAGTCAAGCCGCGCGTCAAGCTCAAAGACGGCGGCCACTACGACGCGGAAGTCAAGA
CGACGTACAAGGCGAAGAAGCCGGTCCAGCTCCCCGGTGCCTACAACGTCAACCGCAAGCTCGACATCAC
GTCGCACAACGAGGACTACACGATCGTCGAGCAGTACGAGCGCGCGGAAGGCCGACACTCGACGGGCGGC
ATGGACGAACTCTACAAATGATCTAGATGAGCACCTCTGGACCATCGCATTTTTCGGCGTAAGCTTGGTA
CCGATATCGAATTCGATATCAAGCTTATCGATACCGTCGACCTCGAGGGGGGGCCCGGTACCCAATTCGC
CCTATAGTGAGTCGTATTACGCGCGCTCACTGGCCGTCGTTTTACAACGTCGTGACTGGGAAAACCCTGG
CGTTACCCAACTTAATCGCCTTGCAGCACATCCCCCTTTCGCCAGCTGGCGTAATAGCGAAGAGGCCCGC
ACCGATCGCCCTTCCCAACAGTTGCGCAGCCTGAATGGCGAATGGG
[124 nt withheld, positions 7047-7170]
C
[91 nt withheld, positions 7172-7262]
A
[49 nt withheld, positions 7264-7312]
CCTTTGACGTTGGAGTCCACGTTCTTT
[37 nt withheld, positions 7340-7376]
ACCCTATCTCGGTCTATTCTTTTGATTTAGATCCCGTGGATAAAACCCCTCGTTGACGCCGCGGGCAGCG
TCGTGATGGCGGTCACACCCGGGCTTTCGTGGCAGTACGCTGGCCCGAACAGCAACTACTATGCGTTCGG
AAGCCGCACTCTGCAGCCATGTCGCTCGAAGACGCCTTCTCCGACGGCCCGGCGTTCGTCCCCTATCTTG
CCGCCGGCGACCCCGACTACGAGTCCTCGCTCGAATACGTCGAGGCGCTCGAACGCGGCGGCGCGGACGT
CATCGAACTCGGACTTCCGTTCTCGGAGCCCATCGCCGAGGGGCCGACCATCCAGAACGCGGTTGTTCGG
TCGCTCGAAGGCGGCATGACGCCGACGCGCTTTTTCGAGTTCGTCGAGGACCTCGACGTGTCGGTGCCGC
TGGTCTGTATGACCTACTACAACCTCATCTATCGCTACGGCGATGAACCCGGACCGCGGCCGTTCGTCGA
GAAGGCGGCGGAAGTCGGTATCGAGGGCTTCGTCGTCCCCGACCTGCCGGCCGAGGAGGCCGGCCCGCTC
CGCGAGGCCTGCGACGAGTTCGGCCTCGACCTCGTGTTCATCGTCGCGCCGACGACCCGCGGCGAGCGCC
TCGACCGAATCATGGAACAGGTCTCGGGCTACGTCTACGTGCAGGCGCGCCTCGGCACGACGGGCGCGCA
GTCGAGCGTCTCCGACCAGACCGACTCGTCGCTCGAACGACTCACCGACTACGACGTGCCCAAGGCGGTC
GGCTTCGGAATCAGCGACGGCGACCACGCCGAGCGCATCGTCGCCAGCGGTGCCGACGGCATCATCGTCG
GCAGCGCGCTCGTCGACATCGTCGCCGAGGGCCACGAGAACGGCGACGACGCCGAAACGGTCGCGGACCG
ACTCGAAACGCTCGCCCGCGAACTCGAAGACGGTGCGGTAGCGGGCGCGTCGCAACGCCCACCGCATCCG
GAACGCACATAACTGCTCTAGTAAGGGATTTTGCCGATTTCGGCCTATTGGTTAAAAAATGAGCTGATTT
AACAAAAATTTAACGCGAATTTTAACAAAATATTAACGCTTACAATTTAG
