>Addgene plasmid #164661 | pTA231-p.Syn-PAmCherry1Hfx | depositor partial sequence | sequence record 319698 | PAmCherry1Hfx
ATGGTCAGCAAGGGCGAAGAGGACAACATGGCGATCATCAAAGAATTCATGCGCTTCAAGGTCCACATGG
AAGGCTCGGTCAACGGCCACGTGTTCGAGATCGAGGGCGAGGGCGAAGGCCGACCGTACGAAGGCACGCA
GACGGCGAAGCTCAAAGTCACGAAGGGTGGCCCGCTCCCGTTCACGTGGGACATCCTCTCGCCGCAGTTC
ATGTACGGCTCGAACGCGTACGTCAAGCACCCGGCGGACATCCCGGACTACTTCAAGCTCTCGTTCCCCG
AGGGCTTCAAGTGGGAGCGCGTCATGAAGTTCGAGGACGGCGGCGTCGTCACGGTCACGCAGGACTCGTC
GCTGCAGGACGGCGAGTTCATCTACAAAGTCAAGCTCCGCGGCACGAACTTCCCGTCGGACGGCCCGGTC
ATGCAGAAAAAGACGATGGGCTGGGAGGCGCTCTCGGAGCGCATGTACCCCGAGGACGGGGCGCTCAAAG
GCGAAGTCAAGCCGCGCGTCAAGCTCAAAGACGGCGGCCACTACGACGCGGAAGTCAAGACGACGTACAA
GGCGAAGAAGCCGGTCCAGCTCCCCGGTGCCTACAACGTCAACCGCAAGCTCGACATCACGTCGCACAAC
GAGGACTACACGATCGTCGAGCAGTACGAGCGCGCGGAAGGCCGACACTCGACGGGCGGCATGGACGAAC
TCTACAAATGA
